Addgene plasmid #168374: pTL313
Purpose: pGBKT7 yeast two-hybrid plasmid
Depositing lab: Sophien Kamoun. Depositing organization: Sainsbury Laboratory, Norwich. Publication: A single amino acid polymorphism in a conserved effector of the multihost blast fungus pathogen expands host-target binding spectrum. Bentham AR, Petit-Houdenot Y, Win J, Chuma I, Terauchi R, Banfield MJ, Kamoun S, Langner T. PLoS Pathog. 2021 Nov 10;17(11):e1009957. doi: 10.1371/journal.ppat.1009957. eCollection 2021 Nov. PubMed 34758051.
Backbone
  Vector backbone: pGBKT7
  Vector type: Yeast Expression
Growth in bacteria
  Bacterial resistance: Kanamycin, 50 μg/mL
  Growth temperature: 37°C
  Growth strain: DH5alpha
  Copy number: High Copy
Gene/Insert
  Gene/Insert name: OsaHIP54
  Species: Oryza sativa
  Cloning method: Unknown
Terms and licenses: Academic/Nonprofit Terms; Industry Terms: Not Available to Industry
How to cite: pTL313 was a gift from Sophien Kamoun (Addgene plasmid # 168374 ; http://n2t.net/addgene:168374 ; RRID:Addgene_168374)
