[The description below was written by a language model from this plasmid's Addgene catalogue record and pLannotate feature annotations shown in this document.]
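Description:
pTL313 is a yeast two-hybrid bait plasmid built on the pGBKT7 backbone, carrying OsaHIP54 from rice (Oryza sativa). It is a yeast–E. coli shuttle vector of about 7.6 kb. In bacteria it replicates from a high-copy ColE1/pUC-type origin and is selected with kanamycin through the Tn5 aminoglycoside phosphotransferase (NeoR/KanR), which is driven by a bla-type promoter. In Saccharomyces cerevisiae it is maintained episomally by the 2μ origin and selected by tryptophan prototrophy through the TRP1 marker and its own promoter. An f1 origin is also present, along with assorted backbone remnants such as lac regulatory elements and fragments of lacZα, rop, bom and ble, which have no evident role in the construct's function.

The expression cassette uses the constitutive yeast ADH1 promoter to drive the GAL4 DNA-binding domain, followed downstream by the insert and then by T7 and ADH1 terminators. The annotation software labels the insert region as a fragment resembling Arabidopsis HIPP36, a heavy-metal-binding protein. This is a homology-based match consistent with the catalogued rice insert, not evidence of an Arabidopsis sequence. The annotated match is short, and the record does not say whether the insert is the full-length protein or a single domain. A T7 promoter sits between the GAL4 domain and the insert, which allows in vitro transcription and translation of the insert alone. In a two-hybrid assay, the GAL4 DNA-binding-domain fusion is co-expressed with a prey fused to an activation domain, and an interaction between them reconstitutes reporter gene activation. The associated publication concerns host-target binding by a conserved blast fungus effector, which suggests the plasmid was used to test effector binding to this rice protein.
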