Features (pLannotate 1.2.2; 24 found; start..end, strand, type, name):
     30..734     +  promoter       ADH1 promoter: S. cerevisiae ADH1; promoter for alcohol dehydrogenase 1
    762..1202    +  CDS            GAL4 DNA binding domain: DNA binding domain of the GAL4 transcriptional activator; Saccharomyces cerevisiae GAL4 (truncated)
   1213..1231    +  promoter       T7 promoter: promoter for bacteriophage T7 RNA polymerase
   1248..1424    +  CDS            HIPP36 (fragment): HIP36_ARATH - Experimental evidence at protein level: Swiss-Prot protein existence level 1. Heavy-metal-binding protein. From Arabidopsis thaliana (Mouse-ear cress).
   1601..1648    +  terminator     T7 terminator: transcription terminator for bacteriophage T7 RNA polymerase
   1675..1862    +  terminator     ADH1 terminator: S. cerevisiae ADH1; transcription terminator for the S. cerevisiae alcohol dehydrogenase 1 (ADH1) gene
   1910..1926    -  protein_bind   lac operator: The lac repressor binds to the lac operator to inhibit transcription in E. coli. This inhibition can be relieved by adding lactose or isopropyl-β-D-thiogalactopyranoside (IPTG). lac repressor encoded by lacI
   1934..1964    -  promoter       lac promoter: promoter for the E. coli lac operon
   1979..2000    -  protein_bind   CAP binding site: CAP binding activates transcription in the presence of cAMP. E. coli catabolite activator protein
   2013..2105    -  CDS            lacI (fragment): lac repressor; lacI; The lac repressor binds to the lac operator to inhibit transcription in E. coli. This inhibition can be relieved by adding lactose or isopropyl-β-D-thiogalactopyranoside (IPTG).
   2288..2876    -  rep_origin     ori: high-copy-number ColE1/pMB1/pBR322/pUC origin of replication
   3098..3114    +  polyA_signal   bGH poly(A) signal (fragment): bovine growth hormone polyadenylation signal
   3205..3252    -  polyA_signal   HSV TK poly(A) signal: herpes simplex virus thymidine kinase polyadenylation signal (Cole and Stacy, 1985)
   3311..3463    -  CDS            ble (fragment): BLE_KLEPN - Experimental evidence at protein level: Swiss-Prot protein existence level 1. Binding protein with a strong affinity to the bleomycin family of antibiotics. Binds to CL990; an antimitotic-antibiotic compound. From Klebsiella pneumoniae.
   3484..4278    -  CDS            NeoR/KanR: aminoglycoside phosphotransferase from Tn5; aph(3')-II (or nptII); confers resistance to neomycin, kanamycin, and G418 (Geneticin®)
   4279..4383    -  promoter       AmpR promoter: bla
   4410..5752    -  rep_origin     2μ ori: yeast 2μ plasmid origin of replication
   5820..5855    +  CDS            rop (fragment): Rop protein, which maintains plasmids at low copy number; rop
   5957..6006    +  misc_feature   bom (fragment): basis of mobility region from pBR322
   6145..6292    +  promoter       TRP1 promoter: S. cerevisiae TRP1
   6293..6967    +  CDS            TRP1: phosphoribosylanthranilate isomerase, required for tryptophan biosynthesis; S. cerevisiae TRP1; yeast auxotrophic marker
   7018..7069    +  misc_feature   bom (fragment): basis of mobility region from pBR322
   7097..7525    -  rep_origin     f1 ori (sequence partly withheld): f1 bacteriophage origin of replication; arrow indicates direction of (+) strand synthesis
   7529..29      -  CDS            lacZα (fragment) (across the origin): LacZα fragment of β-galactosidase; lacZ fragment
>Addgene plasmid #168374 | pTL313 | addgene full sequence | sequence record 349603 | Addgene NGS Result
CGGTGCGGGCCTCTTCGCTATTACGCCAGATCCTTTTGTTGTTTCCGGGTGTACAATATGGACTTCCTCT
TTTCTGGCAACCAAACCCATACATCGGGATTCCTATAATACCTTCGTTGGTCTCCCTAACATGTAGGTGG
CGGAGGGGAGATATACAATAGAACAGATACCAGACAAGACATAATGGGCTAAACAAGACTACACCAATTA
CACTGCCTCATTGATGGTGGTACATAACGAACTAATACTGTAGCCCTAGACTTGATAGCCATCATCATAT
CGAAGTTTCACTACCCTTTTTCCATTTGCCATCTATTGAAGTAATAATAGGCGCATGCAACTTCTTTTCT
TTTTTTTTCTTTTCTCTCTCCCCCGTTGTTGTCTCACCATATCCGCAATGACAAAAAAATGATGGAAGAC
ACTAAAGGAAAAAATTAACGACAAAGACAGCACCAACAGATGTCGTTGTTCCAGAGCTGATGAGGGGTAT
CTCGAAGCACACGAAACTTTTTCCTTCCTTCATTCACGCACACTACTCTCTAATGAGCAACGGTATACGG
CCTTCCTTCCAGTTACTTGAATTTGAAATAAAAAAAAGTTTGCTGTCTTGCTATCAAGTATAAATAGACC
TGCAATTATTAATCTTTTGTTTCCTCGTCATTGTTCTCGTTCCCTTTCTTCCTTGTTTCTTTTTCTGCAC
AATATTTCAAGCTATACCAAGCATACAATCAACTCCAAGCTTGAAGCAAGCCTCCTGAAAGATGAAGCTA
CTGTCTTCTATCGAACAAGCATGCGATATTTGCCGACTTAAAAAGCTCAAGTGCTCCAAAGAAAAACCGA
AGTGCGCCAAGTGTCTGAAGAACAACTGGGAGTGTCGCTACTCTCCCAAAACCAAAAGGTCTCCGCTGAC
TAGGGCACATCTGACAGAAGTGGAATCAAGGCTAGAAAGACTGGAACAGCTATTTCTACTGATTTTTCCT
CGAGAAGACCTTGACATGATTTTGAAAATGGATTCTTTACAGGATATAAAAGCATTGTTAACAGGATTAT
TTGTACAAGATAATGTGAATAAAGATGCCGTCACAGATAGATTGGCTTCAGTGGAGACTGATATGCCTCT
AACATTGAGACAGCATAGAATAAGTGCGACATCATCATCGGAAGAGAGTAGTAACAAAGGTCAAAGACAG
TTGACTGTATCGCCGGAATTTGTAATACGACTCACTATAGGGCGAGCCGCCATCATGGAGGAGCAGAAGC
TGATCTCAGAGGAGGACCTGCATATGGCCATGGAGGCCGAATTCTATACCACCACCGTGCTGCGCGTGAG
CATTCATTGCGAAGGCTGCAAGAAAAAAGTGAAAAAAGTGCTGCAGAACATCGAGGGCGTGTACAAAGTG
ACCATCGATGCCGCCAAACAGAAACCGGATGAAGTGGCAGCAGCACCGCCCCCTGCAGCAGCACCTGCAC
CTGCAGGTGAACGCGGTAAAGGCGCCGAGAAAAAAGCCAAAGAGGCCGCCAAAGAAGCCGGCACCGAAAG
CAGCGAGAAAAAACCGGAAAAAGAGAAAAAAGGATCCGTCGACCTGCAGCGGCCGCATAACTAGCATAAC
CCCTTGGGGCCTCTAAACGGGTCTTGAGGGGTTTTTTGCGCGCTTGCAGCCAAGCTAATTCCGGGCGAAT
TTCTTATGATTTATGATTTTTATTATTAAATAAGTTATAAAAAAAATAAGTGTATACAAATTTTAAAGTG
ACTCTTAGGTTTTAAAACGAAAATTCTTATTCTTGAGTAACTCTTTCCTGTAGGTCAGGTTGCTTTCTCA
GGTATAGCATGAGGTCGCTCTTATTGACCACACCTCTACCGGCATGCAAGCTTGGCGTAATCATGGTCAT
AGCTGTTTCCTGTGTGAAATTGTTATCCGCTCACAATTCCACACAACATACGAGCCGGAAGCATAAAGTG
TAAAGCCTGGGGTGCCTAATGAGTGAGCTAACTCACATTAATTGCGTTGCGCTCACTGCCCGCTTTCCAG
TCGGGAAACCTGTCGTGCCAGCTGCATTAATGAATCGGCCAACGCGCGGGGAGAGGCGGTTTGCGTATTG
GGCGCTCTTCCGCTTCCTCGCTCACTGACTCGCTGCGCTCGGTCGTTCGGCTGCGGCGAGCGGTATCAGC
TCACTCAAAGGCGGTAATACGGTTATCCACAGAATCAGGGGATAACGCAGGAAAGAACATGTGAGCAAAA
GGCCAGCAAAAGGCCAGGAACCGTAAAAAGGCCGCGTTGCTGGCGTTTTTCCATAGGCTCCGCCCCCCTG
ACGAGCATCACAAAAATCGACGCTCAAGTCAGAGGTGGCGAAACCCGACAGGACTATAAAGATACCAGGC
GTTTCCCCCTGGAAGCTCCCTCGTGCGCTCTCCTGTTCCGACCCTGCCGCTTACCGGATACCTGTCCGCC
TTTCTCCCTTCGGGAAGCGTGGCGCTTTCTCATAGCTCACGCTGTAGGTATCTCAGTTCGGTGTAGGTCG
TTCGCTCCAAGCTGGGCTGTGTGCACGAACCCCCCGTTCAGCCCGACCGCTGCGCCTTATCCGGTAACTA
TCGTCTTGAGTCCAACCCGGTAAGACACGACTTATCGCCACTGGCAGCAGCCACTGGTAACAGGATTAGC
AGAGCGAGGTATGTAGGCGGTGCTACAGAGTTCTTGAAGTGGTGGCCTAACTACGGCTACACTAGAAGAA
CAGTATTTGGTATCTGCGCTCTGCTGAAGCCAGTTACCTTCGGAAAAAGAGTTGGTAGCTCTTGATCCGG
CAAACAAACCACCGCTGGTAGCGGTGGTTTTTTTGTTTGCAAGCAGCAGATTACGCGCAGAAAAAAAGGA
TCTCAAGAAGATCCTTTGATCTTTTCTACGGGGTCTGACGCTCAGTGGAACGAAAACTCACGTTAAGGGA
TTTTGGTCATGAGATTATCAAAAAGGATCTTCACCTAGATCCTTTTAAATTAAAAATGAAGTTTTAAATC
AATCTAAAGTATATATGAGTAACCTGAGGCTATGGCAGGGCCTGCCGCCCCGACGTTGGCTGCGAGCCCT
GGGCCTTCACCCGAACTTGGGGGGTGGGGTGGGGAAAAGGAAGAAACGCGGGCGTATTGGCCCCAATGGG
GTCTCGGTGGGGTATCGACAGAGTGCCAGCCCTGGGACCGAACCCCGCGTTTATGAACAAACGACCCAAC
ACCGTGCGTTTTATTCTGTCTTTTTATTGCCGTCATAGCGCGGGTTCCTTCCGGTATTGTCTCCTTCCGT
GTTTCAGTTAGCCTCCCCCTAGGGTGGGCGAAGAACTCCAGCATGAGATCCCCGCGCTGGAGGATCATCC
AGCCGGCGTCCCGGAAAACGATTCCGAAGCCCAACCTTTCATAGAAGGCGGCGGTGGAATCGAAATCTCG
TGATGGCAGGTTGGGCGTCGCTTGGTCGGTCATTTCGAACCCCAGAGTCCCGCTCAGAAGAACTCGTCAA
GAAGGCGATAGAAGGCGATGCGCTGCGAATCGGGAGCGGCGATACCGTAAAGCACGAGGAAGCGGTCAGC
CCATTCGCCGCCAAGCTCTTCAGCAATATCACGGGTAGCCAACGCTATGTCCTGATAGCGGTCCGCCACA
CCCAGCCGGCCACAGTCGATGAATCCAGAAAAGCGGCCATTTTCCACCATGATATTCGGCAAGCAGGCAT
CGCCATGAGTCACGACGAGATCCTCGCCGTCGGGCATGCTCGCCTTGAGCCTGGCGAACAGTTCGGCTGG
CGCGAGCCCCTGATGCTCTTCGTCCAGATCATCCTGATCGACAAGACCGGCTTCCATCCGAGTACGTGCT
CGCTCGATGCGATGTTTCGCTTGGTGGTCGAATGGGCAGGTAGCCGGATCAAGCGTATGCAGCCGCCGCA
TTGCATCAGCCATGATGGATACTTTCTCGGCAGGAGCAAGGTGAGATGACAGGAGATCCTGCCCCGGCAC
TTCGCCCAATAGCAGCCAGTCCCTTCCCGCTTCAGTGACAACGTCGAGCACAGCTGCGCAAGGAACGCCC
GTCGTGGCCAGCCACGATAGCCGCGCTGCCTCGTCTTGCAGTTCATTCAGGGCACCGGACAGGTCGGTCT
TGACAAAAAGAACCGGGCGCCCCTGCGCTGACAGCCGGAACACGGCGGCATCAGAGCAGCCGATTGTCTG
TTGTGCCCAGTCATAGCCGAATAGCCTCTCCACCCAAGCGGCCGGAGAACCTGCGTGCAATCCATCTTGT
TCAATCATACTCTTCCTTTTTCAATATTATTGAAGCATTTATCAGGGTTATTGTCTCATGAGCGGATACA
TATTTGAATGTATTTAGAAAAATAAACAAATAGGGGTTCCGCGCACATTTCCCCGAAAAGTGCCACCTGA
ACGAAGCATCTGTGCTTCATTTTGTAGAACAAAAATGCAACGCGAGAGCGCTAATTTTTCAAACAAAGAA
TCTGAGCTGCATTTTTACAGAACAGAAATGCAACGCGAAAGCGCTATTTTACCAACGAAGAATCTGTGCT
TCATTTTTGTAAAACAAAAATGCAACGCGAGAGCGCTAATTTTTCAAACAAAGAATCTGAGCTGCATTTT
TACAGAACAGAAATGCAACGCGAGAGCGCTATTTTACCAACAAAGAATCTATACTTCTTTTTTGTTCTAC
AAAAATGCATCCCGAGAGCGCTATTTTTCTAACAAAGCATCTTAGATTACTTTTTTTCTCCTTTGTGCGC
TCTATAATGCAGTCTCTTGATAACTTTTTGCACTGTAGGTCCGTTAAGGTTAGAAGAAGGCTACTTTGGT
GTCTATTTTCTCTTCCATAAAAAAAGCCTGACTCCACTTCCCGCGTTTACTGATTACTAGCGAAGCTGCG
GGTGCATTTTTTCAAGATAAAGGCATCCCCGATTATATTCTATACCGATGTGGATTGCGCATACTTTGTG
AACAGAAAGTGATAGCGTTGATGATTCTTCATTGGTCAGAAAATTATGAACGGTTTCTTCTATTTTGTCT
CTATATACTACGTATAGGAAATGTTTACATTTTCGTATTGTTTTCGATTCACTCTATGAATAGTTCTTAC
TACAATTTTTTTGTCTAAAGAGTAATACTAGAGATAAACATAAAAAATGTAGAGGTCGAGTTTAGATGCA
AGTTCAAGGAGCGAAAGGTGGATGGGTAGGTTATATAGGGATATAGCACAGAGATATATAGCAAAGAGAT
ACTTTTGAGCAATGTTTGTGGAAGCGGTATTCGCAATATTTTAGTAGCTCGTTACAGTCCGGTGCGTTTT
TGGTTTTTTGAAAGTGCGTCTTCAGAGCGCTTTTGGTTTTCAAAAGCGCTCTGAAGTTCCTATACTTTCT
AGAGAATAGGAACTTCGGAATAGGAACTTCAAAGCGTTTCCGAAAACGAGCGCTTCCGAAAATGCAACGC
GAGCTGCGCACATACAGCTCACTGTTCACGTCGCACCTATATCTGCGTGTTGCCTGTATATATATATACA
TGAGAAGAACGGCATAGTGCGTGTTTATGCTTAAATGCGTACTTATATGCGTCTATTTATGTAGGATGAA
AGGTAGTCTAGTACCTCCTGTGATATTATCCCATTCCATGCGGGGTATCGTATGCTTCCTTCAGCACTAC
CCTTTAGCTGTTCTATATGCTGCCACTCCTCAATTGGATTAGTCTCATCCTTCAATGCTATCATTTCCTT
TGATATTGGATCATACTAAGAAACCATTATTATCATGACATTAACCTATAAAAATAGGCGTATCACGAGG
CCCTTTCGTCTCGCGCGTTTCGGTGATGACGGTGAAAACCTCTGACACATGCAGCTCCCGGAGACGGTCA
CAGCTTGTCTGTAAGCGGATGCCGGGAGCAGACAAGCCCGTCAGGGCGCGTCAGCGGGTGTTGGCGGGTG
TCGGGGCTGGCTTAACTATGCGGCATCAGAGCAGATTGTACTGAGAGTGCACCATAGATCAACGACATTA
CTATATATATAATATAGGAAGCATTTAATAGAACAGCATCGTAATATATGTGTACTTTGCAGTTATGACG
CCAGATGGCAGTAGTGGAAGATATTCTTTATTGAAAAATAGCTTGTCACCTTACGTACAATCTTGATCCG
GAGCTTTTCTTTTTTTGCCGATTAAGAATTAATTCGGTCGAAAAAAGAAAAGGAGAGGGCCAAGAGGGAG
GGCATTGGTGACTATTGAGCACGTGAGTATACGTGATTAAGCACACAAAGGCAGCTTGGAGTATGTCTGT
TATTAATTTCACAGGTAGTTCTGGTCCATTGGTGAAAGTTTGCGGCTTGCAGAGCACAGAGGCCGCAGAA
TGTGCTCTAGATTCCGATGCTGACTTGCTGGGTATTATATGTGTGCCCAATAGAAAGAGAACAATTGACC
CGGTTATTGCAAGGAAAATTTCAAGTCTTGTAAAAGCATATAAAAATAGTTCAGGCACTCCGAAATACTT
GGTTGGCGTGTTTCGTAATCAACCTAAGGAGGATGTTTTGGCTCTGGTCAATGATTACGGCATTGATATC
GTCCAACTGCATGGAGATGAGTCGTGGCAAGAATACCAAGAGTTCCTCGGTTTGCCAGTTATTAAAAGAC
TCGTATTTCCAAAAGACTGCAACATACTACTCAGTGCAGCTTCACAGAAACCTCATTCGTTTATTCCCTT
GTTTGATTCAGAAGCAGGTGGGACAGGTGAACTTTTGGATTGGAACTCGATTTCTGACTGGGTTGGAAGG
CAAGAGAGCCCCGAAAGCTTACATTTTATGTTAGCTGGTGGACTGACGCCAGAAAATGTTGGTGATGCGC
TTAGATTAAATGGCGTTATTGGTGTTGATGTAAGCGGAGGTGTGGAGACAAATGGTGTAAAAGACTCTAA
CAAAATAGCAAATTTCGTCAAAAATGCTAAGAAATAGGTTATTACTGAGTAGTATTTATTTAAGTATTGT
TTGTGCACTTGCCGATCTATGCGGTGTGAAATACCGCACAGATGCGTAAGGAGAAAATACCGCATCAGGA
AATTGTAAGCGTTAATATTTTGTTAAAATTCGCGTTAAATTTTTGTTAAATCAGCTCATTTTTTAACCAA
TAGGCCGAAATCGGCAAAATCCCTTATAAATCAAAAGAATAGACCGAGATAGGGT
[37 nt withheld, positions 7196-7232]
AAAGAACGTGGACTCCAACGTCAAAGG
[49 nt withheld, positions 7260-7308]
T
[91 nt withheld, positions 7310-7400]
G
[124 nt withheld, positions 7402-7525]
CCATTCGCCATTCAGGCTGCGCAACTGTTGGGAAGGGCGAT
