>Addgene plasmid #168374 | pTL313 | depositor partial sequence | sequence record 326474 | insert
GAATTCTATACCACCACCGTGCTGCGCGTGAGCATTCATTGCGAAGGCTGCAAGAAAAAAGTGAAAAAAG
TGCTGCAGAACATCGAGGGCGTGTACAAAGTGACCATCGATGCCGCCAAACAGAAACCGGATGAAGTGGC
AGCAGCACCGCCCCCTGCAGCAGCACCTGCACCTGCAGGTGAACGCGGTAAAGGCGCCGAGAAAAAAGCC
AAAGAGGCCGCCAAAGAAGCCGGCACCGAAAGCAGCGAGAAAAAACCGGAAAAAGAGAAAAAAGGATCC
